Addgene plasmid #129060: pSpdCas9-huTET1CD-T2A-mCherry(PX458)-SgmouseTSDR-8
Purpose: targeted DNA demethylation_mouse_TSDR, expression of dCas9-huTET1CD-T2A-mCherry and sgRNA8 targeting mouse TSDR
Depositing lab: Julia K Polansky. Depositing organization: Charite Universitaetsmedizin Berlin. Publication: Targeted De-Methylation of the FOXP3-TSDR Is Sufficient to Induce Physiological FOXP3 Expression but Not a Functional Treg Phenotype. Kressler C, Gasparoni G, Nordstrom K, Hamo D, Salhab A, Dimitropoulos C, Tierling S, Reinke P, Volk HD, Walter J, Hamann A, Polansky JK. Front Immunol. 2021 Jan 7;11:609891. doi: 10.3389/fimmu.2020.609891. eCollection 2020. PubMed 33488615.
Backbone
  Vector backbone: PX458
  Backbone manufacturer: Feng Zhang (Addgene plasmid # 48138)
  Vector type: Mammalian Expression
Growth in bacteria
  Bacterial resistance: Ampicillin, 100 μg/mL
  Growth temperature: 37°C
  Growth strain: DH5alpha
  Copy number: Unknown
Gene/Insert
  Gene/Insert name: dCas9-huTET1CD, SgRNA8 (mouseTSDR) (alt name: dCas9-huTET1CD-T2A-mCherry)
  gRNA/shRNA sequence: GGGCTTCATCGGCAACAAGG
  Species: Synthetic
  Mutation: dCas9 (D10A;H840A)
  Promoter: CbH (for dCas9-huTET1CD-T2A-EGFP) U6 (for sgRNA)
  Tag / fusion protein: HA-Tag, NLS (N terminal on insert); T2A-mCherry (C terminal on backbone)
  Cloning method: Restriction Enzyme; 5′ cloning site Unknown (unknown if destroyed); 3′ cloning site Unknown (unknown if destroyed)
  Sequencing primers: 5′ SgRNA-cloning-site: hU6-F (GAGGGCCTATTTCCCATGATT)
Resource information
  A portion of this plasmid was derived from a plasmid made by: mCherry (BbsI removed) from Nicola Patron (Addgene plasmid # 50316); HA tag-NLS-dCas9 from Rudolf Jaenisch (Addgene plasmid # 48223); huTET1CD from Keith Joung (Addgene plasmid # 49236)
Terms and licenses: Academic/Nonprofit Terms; Industry Terms: Not Available to Industry
How to cite: pSpdCas9-huTET1CD-T2A-mCherry(PX458)-SgmouseTSDR-8 was a gift from Julia K Polansky (Addgene plasmid # 129060 ; http://n2t.net/addgene:129060 ; RRID:Addgene_129060)
