[The description below was written by a language model from this plasmid's Addgene catalogue record and pLannotate feature annotations shown in this document.]
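Description:
pSpdCas9-huTET1CD-T2A-mCherry(PX458)-SgmouseTSDR-8 is a mammalian expression plasmid built on the PX458 all-in-one CRISPR backbone and repurposed for targeted DNA demethylation rather than genome cutting. It is propagated in E. coli through a high-copy ColE1/pUC-type origin with ampicillin selection (AmpR with its own bla promoter). It also carries a filamentous phage (f1/M13) origin. A single AAV2 ITR sits downstream of the expression cassette as a backbone remnant; with only one ITR annotated, it cannot serve as an AAV packaging vector.

Two transcription units make up the payload. A human U6 Pol III promoter drives a Streptococcus pyogenes sgRNA, in which guide 8 against the mouse TSDR (the Treg-specific demethylated region of Foxp3) is joined to the gRNA scaffold. Next to it, the CBh promoter (CMV enhancer, chicken β-actin promoter and a hybrid CBA/MVM intron) drives one open reading frame. This encodes an N-terminal HA tag and NLS, nuclease-dead Cas9 (D10A, H840A), NLS segments, and the catalytic domain of human TET1, a dioxygenase that oxidises 5-methylcytosine as the first step of active demethylation. It is followed by T2A-mCherry and a bGH polyadenylation signal. The T2A peptide releases mCherry as a separate protein, so transfected cells can be identified or sorted by red fluorescence. The promoter field mentions EGFP, but the plasmid name, tag field and both feature tables indicate mCherry.

The sgRNA guides dCas9-TET1CD to the TSDR to remove methylation there, allowing the effect on Foxp3 expression and regulatory T cell phenotype to be tested. The depositor sequence (11,406 nt) and the repository's partial NGS sequence (11,352 nt) differ slightly in length but show the same architecture.
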