Features (pLannotate 1.2.2; 21 found; start..end, strand, type, name):
      1..241     +  promoter       U6 promoter: RNA polymerase III promoter for human U6 snRNA
    270..345     +  misc_RNA       gRNA scaffold: guide RNA scaffold for the Streptococcus pyogenes CRISPR/Cas9 system
    352..395     +  misc_RNA       gRNA scaffold (fragment): guide RNA scaffold for the Streptococcus pyogenes CRISPR/Cas9 system
    442..727     +  enhancer       CMV enhancer: human cytomegalovirus immediate early enhancer; contains an 18-bp deletion relative to the standard CMV enhancer
    729..1006    +  promoter       chicken β-actin promoter: No description available
   1007..1235    +  intron         hybrid intron: hybrid between chicken β-actin (CBA) and minute virus of mice (MMV) introns (Gray et al., 2011)
   1256..1283    +  CDS            3xHA (fragment): three tandem HA epitope tags
   1316..5416    +  CDS            Cas9: Cas9 (Csn1) endonuclease from the Streptococcus pyogenes Type II CRISPR/Cas system generates RNA-guided double strand breaks in DNA
   5417..5450    +  CDS            nucleoplasmin NLS (fragment): bipartite nuclear localization signal from nucleoplasmin
   5462..7615    +  CDS            TET1 (fragment): TET1_HUMAN - Also known as CXXC6, KIAA1676, LCX. Experimental evidence at protein level: Swiss-Prot protein existence level 1. Dioxygenase that catalyzes the conversion of the modified genomic base 5-methylcytosine (5mC) into 5-hydroxymethylcytosine (5hmC) and plays a key role in active DNA demethylation. Also mediates subsequent conversion of 5hmC into 5-formylcytosine (5fC), and conversion of 5fC to 5-carboxylcytosine (5caC). Conversion of 5mC into 5hmC, 5fC and 5caC probably constitutes the first step in cytosine demethylation. Methylation at the C5 position of cytosine bases is an epigenet
   7618..7642    +  CDS            nucleoplasmin NLS (fragment): bipartite nuclear localization signal from nucleoplasmin
   7712..8418    +  CDS            mCherry (fragment): monomeric derivative of DsRed fluorescent protein (Shaner et al., 2004) mammalian codon-optimized
   8453..8564    +  polyA_signal   bGH poly(A) signal: bovine growth hormone polyadenylation signal
   8669..8809    +  repeat_region  AAV2 ITR: inverted terminal repeat of adeno-associated virus serotype 2 inverted
   8814..8865    -  misc_feature   bom (fragment): basis of mobility region from pBR322
   8884..9264    +  rep_origin     M13 ori (sequence partly withheld): M13 bacteriophage origin of replication; arrow indicates direction of (+) strand synthesis
   9340..9389    -  misc_feature   bom (fragment): basis of mobility region from pBR322
   9491..9526    -  CDS            rop (fragment): Rop protein, which maintains plasmids at low copy number; rop
   9621..9725    +  promoter       AmpR promoter: bla
   9726..10586   +  CDS            AmpR: β-lactamase; bla; confers resistance to ampicillin, carbenicillin, and related antibiotics
  10757..11345   +  rep_origin     ori: high-copy-number ColE1/pMB1/pBR322/pUC origin of replication
>Addgene plasmid #129060 | pSpdCas9-huTET1CD-T2A-mCherry(PX458)-SgmouseTSDR-8 | depositor full sequence | sequence record 247406 | pSpdCas9-huTET1CD-T2A-mCherry(PX458)-SgmouseTSDR-8 sequence 11406 bps
GAGGGCCTATTTCCCATGATTCCTTCATATTTGCATATACGATACAAGGCTGTTAGAGAGATAATTGGAA
TTAATTTGACTGTAAACACAAAGATATTAGTACAAAATACGTGACGTAGAAAGTAATAATTTCTTGGGTA
GTTTGCAGTTTTAAAATTATGTTTTAAAATGGACTATCATATGCTTACCGTAACTTGAAAGTATTTCGAT
TTCTTGGCTTTATATATCTTGTGGAAAGGACGAAACACCGGGCTTCATCGGCAACAAGGGTTTTAGAGCT
AGAAATAGCAAGTTAAAATAAGGCTAGTCCGTTATCAACTTGAAAAAGTGGCACCGAGTCGGTGCTTTTT
TGTTTTAGAGCTAGAAATAGCAAGTTAAAATAAGGCTAGTCCGTTTTTAGCGCGTGCGCCAATTCTGCAG
ACAAATGGCTCTAGAGGTACCCGTTACATAACTTACGGTAAATGGCCCGCCTGGCTGACCGCCCAACGAC
CCCCGCCCATTGACGTCAATAGTAACGCCAATAGGGACTTTCCATTGACGTCAATGGGTGGAGTATTTAC
GGTAAACTGCCCACTTGGCAGTACATCAAGTGTATCATATGCCAAGTACGCCCCCTATTGACGTCAATGA
CGGTAAATGGCCCGCCTGGCATTGTGCCCAGTACATGACCTTATGGGACTTTCCTACTTGGCAGTACATC
TACGTATTAGTCATCGCTATTACCATGGTCGAGGTGAGCCCCACGTTCTGCTTCACTCTCCCCATCTCCC
CCCCCTCCCCACCCCCAATTTTGTATTTATTTATTTTTTAATTATTTTGTGCAGCGATGGGGGCGGGGGG
GGGGGGGGGGCGCGCGCCAGGCGGGGCGGGGCGGGGCGAGGGGCGGGGCGGGGCGAGGCGGAGAGGTGCG
GCGGCAGCCAATCAGAGCGGCGCGCTCCGAAAGTTTCCTTTTATGGCGAGGCGGCGGCGGCGGCGGCCCT
ATAAAAAGCGAAGCGCGCGGCGGGCGGGAGTCGCTGCGACGCTGCCTTCGCCCCGTGCCCCGCTCCGCCG
CCGCCTCGCGCCGCCCGCCCCGGCTCTGACTGACCGCGTTACTCCCACAGGTGAGCGGGCGGGACGGCCC
TTCTCCTCCGGGCTGTAATTAGCTGAGCAAGAGGTAAGGGTTTAAGGGATGGTTGGTTGGTGGGGTATTA
ATGTTTAATTACCTGGAGCACCTGCCTGAAATCACTTTTTTTCAGGTTGGACCGGTGCCACCATGTACCC
ATACGATGTTCCAGATTACGCTTCGCCGAAGAAAAAGCGCAAGGTCGAAGCGTCCGACAAGAAGTACAGC
ATCGGCCTGGCCATCGGCACCAACTCTGTGGGCTGGGCCGTGATCACCGACGAGTACAAGGTGCCCAGCA
AGAAATTCAAGGTGCTGGGCAACACCGACCGGCACAGCATCAAGAAGAACCTGATCGGAGCCCTGCTGTT
CGACAGCGGCGAAACAGCCGAGGCCACCCGGCTGAAGAGAACCGCCAGAAGAAGATACACCAGACGGAAG
AACCGGATCTGCTATCTGCAAGAGATCTTCAGCAACGAGATGGCCAAGGTGGACGACAGCTTCTTCCACA
GACTGGAAGAGTCCTTCCTGGTGGAAGAGGATAAGAAGCACGAGCGGCACCCCATCTTCGGCAACATCGT
GGACGAGGTGGCCTACCACGAGAAGTACCCCACCATCTACCACCTGAGAAAGAAACTGGTGGACAGCACC
GACAAGGCCGACCTGCGGCTGATCTATCTGGCCCTGGCCCACATGATCAAGTTCCGGGGCCACTTCCTGA
TCGAGGGCGACCTGAACCCCGACAACAGCGACGTGGACAAGCTGTTCATCCAGCTGGTGCAGACCTACAA
CCAGCTGTTCGAGGAAAACCCCATCAACGCCAGCGGCGTGGACGCCAAGGCCATCCTGTCTGCCAGACTG
AGCAAGAGCAGACGGCTGGAAAATCTGATCGCCCAGCTGCCCGGCGAGAAGAAGAATGGCCTGTTCGGCA
ACCTGATTGCCCTGAGCCTGGGCCTGACCCCCAACTTCAAGAGCAACTTCGACCTGGCCGAGGATGCCAA
ACTGCAGCTGAGCAAGGACACCTACGACGACGACCTGGACAACCTGCTGGCCCAGATCGGCGACCAGTAC
GCCGACCTGTTTCTGGCCGCCAAGAACCTGTCCGACGCCATCCTGCTGAGCGACATCCTGAGAGTGAACA
CCGAGATCACCAAGGCCCCCCTGAGCGCCTCTATGATCAAGAGATACGACGAGCACCACCAGGACCTGAC
CCTGCTGAAAGCTCTCGTGCGGCAGCAGCTGCCTGAGAAGTACAAAGAGATTTTCTTCGACCAGAGCAAG
AACGGCTACGCCGGCTACATTGACGGCGGAGCCAGCCAGGAAGAGTTCTACAAGTTCATCAAGCCCATCC
TGGAAAAGATGGACGGCACCGAGGAACTGCTCGTGAAGCTGAACAGAGAGGACCTGCTGCGGAAGCAGCG
GACCTTCGACAACGGCAGCATCCCCCACCAGATCCACCTGGGAGAGCTGCACGCCATTCTGCGGCGGCAG
GAAGATTTTTACCCATTCCTGAAGGACAACCGGGAAAAGATCGAGAAGATCCTGACCTTCCGCATCCCCT
ACTACGTGGGCCCTCTGGCCAGGGGAAACAGCAGATTCGCCTGGATGACCAGAAAGAGCGAGGAAACCAT
CACCCCCTGGAACTTCGAGGAAGTGGTGGACAAGGGCGCTTCCGCCCAGAGCTTCATCGAGCGGATGACC
AACTTCGATAAGAACCTGCCCAACGAGAAGGTGCTGCCCAAGCACAGCCTGCTGTACGAGTACTTCACCG
TGTATAACGAGCTGACCAAAGTGAAATACGTGACCGAGGGAATGAGAAAGCCCGCCTTCCTGAGCGGCGA
GCAGAAAAAGGCCATCGTGGACCTGCTGTTCAAGACCAACCGGAAAGTGACCGTGAAGCAGCTGAAAGAG
GACTACTTCAAGAAAATCGAGTGCTTCGACTCCGTGGAAATCTCCGGCGTGGAAGATCGGTTCAACGCCT
CCCTGGGCACATACCACGATCTGCTGAAAATTATCAAGGACAAGGACTTCCTGGACAATGAGGAAAACGA
GGACATTCTGGAAGATATCGTGCTGACCCTGACACTGTTTGAGGACAGAGAGATGATCGAGGAACGGCTG
AAAACCTATGCCCACCTGTTCGACGACAAAGTGATGAAGCAGCTGAAGCGGCGGAGATACACCGGCTGGG
GCAGGCTGAGCCGGAAGCTGATCAACGGCATCCGGGACAAGCAGTCCGGCAAGACAATCCTGGATTTCCT
GAAGTCCGACGGCTTCGCCAACAGAAACTTCATGCAGCTGATCCACGACGACAGCCTGACCTTTAAAGAG
GACATCCAGAAAGCCCAGGTGTCCGGCCAGGGCGATAGCCTGCACGAGCACATTGCCAATCTGGCCGGCA
GCCCCGCCATTAAGAAGGGCATCCTGCAGACAGTGAAGGTGGTGGACGAGCTCGTGAAAGTGATGGGCCG
GCACAAGCCCGAGAACATCGTGATCGAAATGGCCAGAGAGAACCAGACCACCCAGAAGGGACAGAAGAAC
AGCCGCGAGAGAATGAAGCGGATCGAAGAGGGCATCAAAGAGCTGGGCAGCCAGATCCTGAAAGAACACC
CCGTGGAAAACACCCAGCTGCAGAACGAGAAGCTGTACCTGTACTACCTGCAGAATGGGCGGGATATGTA
CGTGGACCAGGAACTGGACATCAACCGGCTGTCCGACTACGATGTGGACGCCATCGTGCCTCAGAGCTTT
CTGAAGGACGACTCCATCGACAACAAGGTGCTGACCAGAAGCGACAAGAACCGGGGCAAGAGCGACAACG
TGCCCTCCGAAGAGGTCGTGAAGAAGATGAAGAACTACTGGCGGCAGCTGCTGAACGCCAAGCTGATTAC
CCAGAGAAAGTTCGACAATCTGACCAAGGCCGAGAGAGGCGGCCTGAGCGAACTGGATAAGGCCGGCTTC
ATCAAGAGACAGCTGGTGGAAACCCGGCAGATCACAAAGCACGTGGCACAGATCCTGGACTCCCGGATGA
ACACTAAGTACGACGAGAATGACAAGCTGATCCGGGAAGTGAAAGTGATCACCCTGAAGTCCAAGCTGGT
GTCCGATTTCCGGAAGGATTTCCAGTTTTACAAAGTGCGCGAGATCAACAACTACCACCACGCCCACGAC
GCCTACCTGAACGCCGTCGTGGGAACCGCCCTGATCAAAAAGTACCCTAAGCTGGAAAGCGAGTTCGTGT
ACGGCGACTACAAGGTGTACGACGTGCGGAAGATGATCGCCAAGAGCGAGCAGGAAATCGGCAAGGCTAC
CGCCAAGTACTTCTTCTACAGCAACATCATGAACTTTTTCAAGACCGAGATTACCCTGGCCAACGGCGAG
ATCCGGAAGCGGCCTCTGATCGAGACAAACGGCGAAACCGGGGAGATCGTGTGGGATAAGGGCCGGGATT
TTGCCACCGTGCGGAAAGTGCTGAGCATGCCCCAAGTGAATATCGTGAAAAAGACCGAGGTGCAGACAGG
CGGCTTCAGCAAAGAGTCTATCCTGCCCAAGAGGAACAGCGATAAGCTGATCGCCAGAAAGAAGGACTGG
GACCCTAAGAAGTACGGCGGCTTCGACAGCCCCACCGTGGCCTATTCTGTGCTGGTGGTGGCCAAAGTGG
AAAAGGGCAAGTCCAAGAAACTGAAGAGTGTGAAAGAGCTGCTGGGGATCACCATCATGGAAAGAAGCAG
CTTCGAGAAGAATCCCATCGACTTTCTGGAAGCCAAGGGCTACAAAGAAGTGAAAAAGGACCTGATCATC
AAGCTGCCTAAGTACTCCCTGTTCGAGCTGGAAAACGGCCGGAAGAGAATGCTGGCCTCTGCCGGCGAAC
TGCAGAAGGGAAACGAACTGGCCCTGCCCTCCAAATATGTGAACTTCCTGTACCTGGCCAGCCACTATGA
GAAGCTGAAGGGCTCCCCCGAGGATAATGAGCAGAAACAGCTGTTTGTGGAACAGCACAAGCACTACCTG
GACGAGATCATCGAGCAGATCAGCGAGTTCTCCAAGAGAGTGATCCTGGCCGACGCTAATCTGGACAAAG
TGCTGTCCGCCTACAACAAGCACCGGGATAAGCCCATCAGAGAGCAGGCCGAGAATATCATCCACCTGTT
TACCCTGACCAATCTGGGAGCCCCTGCCGCCTTCAAGTACTTTGACACCACCATCGACCGGAAGAGGTAC
ACCAGCACCAAAGAGGTGCTGGACGCCACCCTGATCCACCAGAGCATCACCGGCCTGTACGAGACACGGA
TCGACCTGTCTCAGCTGGGAGGCGACAAAAGGCCGGCGGCCACGAAAAAGGCCGGCCAGGGAGGAGGATC
CCTGCCCACCTGCAGCTGTCTTGATCGAGTTATACAAAAAGACAAAGGCCCATATTATACACACCTTGGG
GCAGGACCAAGTGTTGCTGCTGTCAGGGAAATCATGGAGAATAGGTATGGTCAAAAAGGAAACGCAATAA
GGATAGAAATAGTAGTGTACACCGGTAAAGAAGGGAAAAGCTCTCATGGGTGTCCAATTGCTAAGTGGGT
TTTAAGAAGAAGCAGTGATGAAGAAAAAGTTCTTTGTTTGGTCCGGCAGCGTACAGGCCACCACTGTCCA
ACTGCTGTGATGGTGGTGCTCATCATGGTGTGGGATGGCATCCCTCTTCCAATGGCCGACCGGCTATACA
CAGAGCTCACAGAGAATCTAAAGTCATACAATGGGCACCCTACCGACAGAAGATGCACCCTCAATGAAAA
TCGTACCTGTACATGTCAAGGAATTGATCCAGAGACTTGTGGAGCTTCATTCTCTTTTGGCTGTTCATGG
AGTATGTACTTTAATGGCTGTAAGTTTGGTAGAAGCCCAAGCCCCAGAAGATTTAGAATTGATCCAAGCT
CTCCCTTACATGAAAAAAACCTTGAAGATAACTTACAGAGTTTGGCTACACGATTAGCTCCAATTTATAA
GCAGTATGCTCCAGTAGCTTACCAAAATCAGGTGGAATATGAAAATGTTGCCCGAGAATGTCGGCTTGGC
AGCAAGGAAGGTCGACCCTTCTCTGGGGTCACTGCTTGCCTGGACTTCTGTGCTCATCCCCACAGGGACA
TTCACAACATGAATAATGGAAGCACTGTGGTTTGTACCTTAACTCGAGAAGATAACCGCTCTTTGGGTGT
TATTCCTCAAGATGAGCAGCTCCATGTGCTACCTCTTTATAAGCTTTCAGACACAGATGAGTTTGGCTCC
AAGGAAGGAATGGAAGCCAAGATCAAATCTGGGGCCATCGAGGTCCTGGCACCCCGCCGCAAAAAAAGAA
CGTGTTTCACTCAGCCTGTTCCCCGTTCTGGAAAGAAGAGGGCTGCGATGATGACAGAGGTTCTTGCACA
TAAGATAAGGGCAGTGGAAAAGAAACCTATTCCCCGAATCAAGCGGAAGAATAACTCAACAACAACAAAC
AACAGTAAGCCTTCGTCACTGCCAACCTTAGGGAGTAACACTGAGACCGTGCAACCTGAAGTAAAAAGTG
AAACCGAACCCCATTTTATCTTAAAAAGTTCAGACAACACTAAAACTTATTCGCTGATGCCATCCGCTCC
TCACCCAGTGAAAGAGGCATCTCCAGGCTTCTCCTGGTCCCCGAAGACTGCTTCAGCCACACCAGCTCCA
CTGAAGAATGACGCAACAGCCTCATGCGGGTTTTCAGAAAGAAGCAGCACTCCCCACTGTACGATGCCTT
CGGGAAGACTCAGTGGTGCCAATGCTGCAGCTGCTGATGGCCCTGGCATTTCACAGCTTGGCGAAGTGGC
TCCTCTCCCCACCCTGTCTGCTCCTGTGATGGAGCCCCTCATTAATTCTGAGCCTTCCACTGGTGTGACT
GAGCCGCTAACGCCTCATCAGCCAAACCACCAGCCCTCCTTCCTCACCTCTCCTCAAGACCTTGCCTCTT
CTCCAATGGAAGAAGATGAGCAGCATTCTGAAGCAGATGAGCCTCCATCAGACGAACCCCTATCTGATGA
CCCCCTGTCACCTGCTGAGGAGAAATTGCCCCACATTGATGAGTATTGGTCAGACAGTGAGCACATCTTT
TTGGATGCAAATATTGGTGGGGTGGCCATCGCACCTGCTCACGGCTCGGTTTTGATTGAGTGTGCCCGGC
GAGAGCTGCACGCTACCACTCCTGTTGAGCACCCCAACCGTAATCATCCAACCCGCCTCTCCCTTGTCTT
TTACCAGCACAAAAACCTAAATAAGCCCCAACATGGTTTTGAACTAAACAAGATTAAGTTTGAGGCTAAA
GAAGCTAAGAATAAGAAAATGAAGGCCTCAGAGCAAAAAGACCAGGCAGCTAATGAAGGTCCAGAACAGT
CCTCTGAAGTAAATGAATTGAACCAAATTCCTTCTCATAAAGCATTAACATTAACCCATGACAATGTTGT
CACCGTGTCCCCTTATGCTCTCACACACGTTGCGGGGCCCTATAACCATTGGGTCATGGCCGGCCAGGCA
AAAAAGAAAAAGGAATTCGGCAGTGGAGAGGGCAGAGGAAGTCTGCTAACATGCGGTGACGTCGAGGAGA
ATCCTGGCCCAGTGAGCAAGGGCGAGGAGGATAACATGGCCATCATCAAGGAGTTCATGCGCTTCAAGGT
GCACATGGAGGGCTCCGTGAACGGCCACGAGTTCGAGATCGAGGGCGAGGGCGAGGGCCGCCCCTACGAG
GGCACCCAGACCGCCAAGCTGAAGGTGACCAAGGGTGGCCCCCTGCCCTTCGCCTGGGACATCCTGTCCC
CTCAGTTCATGTACGGCTCCAAGGCCTACGTGAAGCACCCCGCCGACATCCCCGACTACTTGAAGCTGTC
CTTCCCCGAGGGCTTCAAGTGGGAGCGCGTGATGAACTTCGAGGACGGCGGCGTGGTGACCGTGACCCAG
GACTCCTCCCTGCAGGACGGCGAGTTCATCTACAAGGTGAAGCTGCGCGGCACCAACTTCCCCTCCGACG
GCCCCGTAATGCAGAAGAAAACCATGGGCTGGGAGGCCTCCTCCGAGCGGATGTACCCCGAGGACGGCGC
CCTGAAGGGCGAGATCAAGCAGAGGCTGAAGCTGAAGGACGGCGGCCACTACGACGCTGAGGTCAAGACC
ACCTACAAGGCCAAGAAGCCCGTGCAGCTGCCCGGCGCCTACAACGTCAACATCAAGTTGGACATCACCT
CCCACAACGAGGACTACACCATCGTGGAACAGTACGAACGCGCCGAGGGCCGCCACTCCACCGGCGGCAT
GGACGAGCTGTACAAGTAAGAATTCTAACTAGAGCTCGCTGATCAGCCTCGACTGTGCCTTCTAGTTGCC
AGCCATCTGTTGTTTGCCCCTCCCCCGTGCCTTCCTTGACCCTGGAAGGTGCCACTCCCACTGTCCTTTC
CTAATAAAATGAGGAAATTGCATCGCATTGTCTGAGTAGGTGTCATTCTATTCTGGGGGGTGGGGTGGGG
CAGGACAGCAAGGGGGAGGATTGGGAAGAGAATAGCAGGCATGCTGGGGAGCGGCCGCAGGAACCCCTAG
TGATGGAGTTGGCCACTCCCTCTCTGCGCGCTCGCTCGCTCACTGAGGCCGGGCGACCAAAGGTCGCCCG
ACGCCCGGGCTTTGCCCGGGCGGCCTCAGTGAGCGAGCGAGCGCGCAGCTGCCTGCAGGGGCGCCTGATG
CGGTATTTTCTCCTTACGCATCTGTGCGGTATTTCACACCGCATA
[142 nt withheld, positions 8866-9007]
C
[141 nt withheld, positions 9009-9149]
CCTTTGACGTTGGAGTCCACGTTCTTT
[37 nt withheld, positions 9177-9213]
ACCCTATCTCGGGCTATTCTTTTGATTTATAAGGGATTTTGCCGATTTCGGCCTATTGGTTAAAAAATGA
GCTGATTTAACAAAAATTTAACGCGAATTTTAACAAAATATTAACGTTTACAATTTTATGGTGCACTCTC
AGTACAATCTGCTCTGATGCCGCATAGTTAAGCCAGCCCCGACACCCGCCAACACCCGCTGACGCGCCCT
GACGGGCTTGTCTGCTCCCGGCATCCGCTTACAGACAAGCTGTGACCGTCTCCGGGAGCTGCATGTGTCA
GAGGTTTTCACCGTCATCACCGAAACGCGCGAGACGAAAGGGCCTCGTGATACGCCTATTTTTATAGGTT
AATGTCATGATAATAATGGTTTCTTAGACGTCAGGTGGCACTTTTCGGGGAAATGTGCGCGGAACCCCTA
TTTGTTTATTTTTCTAAATACATTCAAATATGTATCCGCTCATGAGACAATAACCCTGATAAATGCTTCA
ATAATATTGAAAAAGGAAGAGTATGAGTATTCAACATTTCCGTGTCGCCCTTATTCCCTTTTTTGCGGCA
TTTTGCCTTCCTGTTTTTGCTCACCCAGAAACGCTGGTGAAAGTAAAAGATGCTGAAGATCAGTTGGGTG
CACGAGTGGGTTACATCGAACTGGATCTCAACAGCGGTAAGATCCTTGAGAGTTTTCGCCCCGAAGAACG
TTTTCCAATGATGAGCACTTTTAAAGTTCTGCTATGTGGCGCGGTATTATCCCGTATTGACGCCGGGCAA
GAGCAACTCGGTCGCCGCATACACTATTCTCAGAATGACTTGGTTGAGTACTCACCAGTCACAGAAAAGC
ATCTTACGGATGGCATGACAGTAAGAGAATTATGCAGTGCTGCCATAACCATGAGTGATAACACTGCGGC
CAACTTACTTCTGACAACGATCGGAGGACCGAAGGAGCTAACCGCTTTTTTGCACAACATGGGGGATCAT
GTAACTCGCCTTGATCGTTGGGAACCGGAGCTGAATGAAGCCATACCAAACGACGAGCGTGACACCACGA
TGCCTGTAGCAATGGCAACAACGTTGCGCAAACTATTAACTGGCGAACTACTTACTCTAGCTTCCCGGCA
ACAATTAATAGACTGGATGGAGGCGGATAAAGTTGCAGGACCACTTCTGCGCTCGGCCCTTCCGGCTGGC
TGGTTTATTGCTGATAAATCTGGAGCCGGTGAGCGTGGAAGCCGCGGTATCATTGCAGCACTGGGGCCAG
ATGGTAAGCCCTCCCGTATCGTAGTTATCTACACGACGGGGAGTCAGGCAACTATGGATGAACGAAATAG
ACAGATCGCTGAGATAGGTGCCTCACTGATTAAGCATTGGTAACTGTCAGACCAAGTTTACTCATATATA
CTTTAGATTGATTTAAAACTTCATTTTTAATTTAAAAGGATCTAGGTGAAGATCCTTTTTGATAATCTCA
TGACCAAAATCCCTTAACGTGAGTTTTCGTTCCACTGAGCGTCAGACCCCGTAGAAAAGATCAAAGGATC
TTCTTGAGATCCTTTTTTTCTGCGCGTAATCTGCTGCTTGCAAACAAAAAAACCACCGCTACCAGCGGTG
GTTTGTTTGCCGGATCAAGAGCTACCAACTCTTTTTCCGAAGGTAACTGGCTTCAGCAGAGCGCAGATAC
CAAATACTGTCCTTCTAGTGTAGCCGTAGTTAGGCCACCACTTCAAGAACTCTGTAGCACCGCCTACATA
CCTCGCTCTGCTAATCCTGTTACCAGTGGCTGCTGCCAGTGGCGATAAGTCGTGTCTTACCGGGTTGGAC
TCAAGACGATAGTTACCGGATAAGGCGCAGCGGTCGGGCTGAACGGGGGGTTCGTGCACACAGCCCAGCT
TGGAGCGAACGACCTACACCGAACTGAGATACCTACAGCGTGAGCTATGAGAAAGCGCCACGCTTCCCGA
AGGGAGAAAGGCGGACAGGTATCCGGTAAGCGGCAGGGTCGGAACAGGAGAGCGCACGAGGGAGCTTCCA
GGGGGAAACGCCTGGTATCTTTATAGTCCTGTCGGGTTTCGCCACCTCTGACTTGAGCGTCGATTTTTGT
GATGCTCGTCAGGGGGGCGGAGCCTATGGAAAAACGCCAGCAACGCGGCCTTTTTACGGTTCCTGGCCTT
TTGCTGGCCTTTTGCTCACATGT
