Features (pLannotate 1.2.2; 22 found; start..end, strand, type, name):
    110..337     +  intron         hybrid intron: hybrid between chicken β-actin (CBA) and minute virus of mice (MMV) introns (Gray et al., 2011)
    358..385     +  CDS            3xHA (fragment): three tandem HA epitope tags
    418..4518    +  CDS            Cas9: Cas9 (Csn1) endonuclease from the Streptococcus pyogenes Type II CRISPR/Cas system generates RNA-guided double strand breaks in DNA
   4519..4552    +  CDS            nucleoplasmin NLS (fragment): bipartite nuclear localization signal from nucleoplasmin
   4564..6717    +  CDS            TET1 (fragment): TET1_HUMAN - Also known as CXXC6, KIAA1676, LCX. Experimental evidence at protein level: Swiss-Prot protein existence level 1. Dioxygenase that catalyzes the conversion of the modified genomic base 5-methylcytosine (5mC) into 5-hydroxymethylcytosine (5hmC) and plays a key role in active DNA demethylation. Also mediates subsequent conversion of 5hmC into 5-formylcytosine (5fC), and conversion of 5fC to 5-carboxylcytosine (5caC). Conversion of 5mC into 5hmC, 5fC and 5caC probably constitutes the first step in cytosine demethylation. Methylation at the C5 position of cytosine bases is an epigenet
   6720..6744    +  CDS            nucleoplasmin NLS (fragment): bipartite nuclear localization signal from nucleoplasmin
   6814..7520    +  CDS            mCherry (fragment): monomeric derivative of DsRed fluorescent protein (Shaner et al., 2004) mammalian codon-optimized
   7555..7666    +  polyA_signal   bGH poly(A) signal: bovine growth hormone polyadenylation signal
   7771..7911    +  repeat_region  AAV2 ITR: inverted terminal repeat of adeno-associated virus serotype 2 inverted
   7916..7967    -  misc_feature   bom (fragment): basis of mobility region from pBR322
   7986..8441    +  rep_origin     f1 ori (sequence partly withheld): f1 bacteriophage origin of replication; arrow indicates direction of (+) strand synthesis
   8442..8491    -  misc_feature   bom (fragment): basis of mobility region from pBR322
   8593..8628    -  CDS            rop (fragment): Rop protein, which maintains plasmids at low copy number; rop
   8723..8827    +  promoter       AmpR promoter: bla
   8828..9688    +  CDS            AmpR: β-lactamase; bla; confers resistance to ampicillin, carbenicillin, and related antibiotics
   9859..10447   +  rep_origin     ori: high-copy-number ColE1/pMB1/pBR322/pUC origin of replication
  10509..10749   +  promoter       U6 promoter: RNA polymerase III promoter for human U6 snRNA
  10778..10853   +  misc_RNA       gRNA scaffold: guide RNA scaffold for the Streptococcus pyogenes CRISPR/Cas9 system
  10860..10903   +  misc_RNA       gRNA scaffold (fragment): guide RNA scaffold for the Streptococcus pyogenes CRISPR/Cas9 system
  10950..11235   +  enhancer       CMV enhancer: human cytomegalovirus immediate early enhancer; contains an 18-bp deletion relative to the standard CMV enhancer
  11237..1       +  promoter       chicken β-actin promoter (fragment) (across the origin): contains a 21-bp deletion relative to the standard chicken β-actin promoter
  11352..109     +  promoter       chicken β-actin promoter (fragment) (across the origin): contains a 21-bp deletion relative to the standard chicken β-actin promoter
>Addgene plasmid #129060 | pSpdCas9-huTET1CD-T2A-mCherry(PX458)-SgmouseTSDR-8 | addgene full sequence | sequence record 256270 | Addgene Partial NGS Result
GCGGAGAGGTGCGGCGGCAGCCAATCAGAGCGGCGCGCTCCGAAAGTTTCCTTTTATGGCGAGGCGGCGG
CGGCGGCGGCCCTATAAAAAGCGAAGCGCGCGGCGGGCGGGAGTCGCTGCGCGCTGCCTTCGCCCCGTGC
CCCGCTCCGCCGCCGCCTCGCGCCGCCCGCCCCGGCTCTGACTGACCGCGTTACTCCCACAGGTGAGCGG
GCGGGACGGCCCTTCTCCTCCGGGCTGTAATTAGCTGAGCAAGAGGTAAGGGTTTAAGGGATGGTTGGTT
GGTGGGGTATTAATGTTTAATTACCTGGAGCACCTGCCTGAAATCACTTTTTTTCAGGTTGGACCGGTGC
CACCATGTACCCATACGATGTTCCAGATTACGCTTCGCCGAAGAAAAAGCGCAAGGTCGAAGCGTCCGAC
AAGAAGTACAGCATCGGCCTGGCCATCGGCACCAACTCTGTGGGCTGGGCCGTGATCACCGACGAGTACA
AGGTGCCCAGCAAGAAATTCAAGGTGCTGGGCAACACCGACCGGCACAGCATCAAGAAGAACCTGATCGG
AGCCCTGCTGTTCGACAGCGGCGAAACAGCCGAGGCCACCCGGCTGAAGAGAACCGCCAGAAGAAGATAC
ACCAGACGGAAGAACCGGATCTGCTATCTGCAAGAGATCTTCAGCAACGAGATGGCCAAGGTGGACGACA
GCTTCTTCCACAGACTGGAAGAGTCCTTCCTGGTGGAAGAGGATAAGAAGCACGAGCGGCACCCCATCTT
CGGCAACATCGTGGACGAGGTGGCCTACCACGAGAAGTACCCCACCATCTACCACCTGAGAAAGAAACTG
GTGGACAGCACCGACAAGGCCGACCTGCGGCTGATCTATCTGGCCCTGGCCCACATGATCAAGTTCCGGG
GCCACTTCCTGATCGAGGGCGACCTGAACCCCGACAACAGCGACGTGGACAAGCTGTTCATCCAGCTGGT
GCAGACCTACAACCAGCTGTTCGAGGAAAACCCCATCAACGCCAGCGGCGTGGACGCCAAGGCCATCCTG
TCTGCCAGACTGAGCAAGAGCAGACGGCTGGAAAATCTGATCGCCCAGCTGCCCGGCGAGAAGAAGAATG
GCCTGTTCGGCAACCTGATTGCCCTGAGCCTGGGCCTGACCCCCAACTTCAAGAGCAACTTCGACCTGGC
CGAGGATGCCAAACTGCAGCTGAGCAAGGACACCTACGACGACGACCTGGACAACCTGCTGGCCCAGATC
GGCGACCAGTACGCCGACCTGTTTCTGGCCGCCAAGAACCTGTCCGACGCCATCCTGCTGAGCGACATCC
TGAGAGTGAACACCGAGATCACCAAGGCCCCCCTGAGCGCCTCTATGATCAAGAGATACGACGAGCACCA
CCAGGACCTGACCCTGCTGAAAGCTCTCGTGCGGCAGCAGCTGCCTGAGAAGTACAAAGAGATTTTCTTC
GACCAGAGCAAGAACGGCTACGCCGGCTACATTGACGGCGGAGCCAGCCAGGAAGAGTTCTACAAGTTCA
TCAAGCCCATCCTGGAAAAGATGGACGGCACCGAGGAACTGCTCGTGAAGCTGAACAGAGAGGACCTGCT
GCGGAAGCAGCGGACCTTCGACAACGGCAGCATCCCCCACCAGATCCACCTGGGAGAGCTGCACGCCATT
CTGCGGCGGCAGGAAGATTTTTACCCATTCCTGAAGGACAACCGGGAAAAGATCGAGAAGATCCTGACCT
TCCGCATCCCCTACTACGTGGGCCCTCTGGCCAGGGGAAACAGCAGATTCGCCTGGATGACCAGAAAGAG
CGAGGAAACCATCACCCCCTGGAACTTCGAGGAAGTGGTGGACAAGGGCGCTTCCGCCCAGAGCTTCATC
GAGCGGATGACCAACTTCGATAAGAACCTGCCCAACGAGAAGGTGCTGCCCAAGCACAGCCTGCTGTACG
AGTACTTCACCGTGTATAACGAGCTGACCAAAGTGAAATACGTGACCGAGGGAATGAGAAAGCCCGCCTT
CCTGAGCGGCGAGCAGAAAAAGGCCATCGTGGACCTGCTGTTCAAGACCAACCGGAAAGTGACCGTGAAG
CAGCTGAAAGAGGACTACTTCAAGAAAATCGAGTGCTTCGACTCCGTGGAAATCTCCGGCGTGGAAGATC
GGTTCAACGCCTCCCTGGGCACATACCACGATCTGCTGAAAATTATCAAGGACAAGGACTTCCTGGACAA
TGAGGAAAACGAGGACATTCTGGAAGATATCGTGCTGACCCTGACACTGTTTGAGGACAGAGAGATGATC
GAGGAACGGCTGAAAACCTATGCCCACCTGTTCGACGACAAAGTGATGAAGCAGCTGAAGCGGCGGAGAT
ACACCGGCTGGGGCAGGCTGAGCCGGAAGCTGATCAACGGCATCCGGGACAAGCAGTCCGGCAAGACAAT
CCTGGATTTCCTGAAGTCCGACGGCTTCGCCAACAGAAACTTCATGCAGCTGATCCACGACGACAGCCTG
ACCTTTAAAGAGGACATCCAGAAAGCCCAGGTGTCCGGCCAGGGCGATAGCCTGCACGAGCACATTGCCA
ATCTGGCCGGCAGCCCCGCCATTAAGAAGGGCATCCTGCAGACAGTGAAGGTGGTGGACGAGCTCGTGAA
AGTGATGGGCCGGCACAAGCCCGAGAACATCGTGATCGAAATGGCCAGAGAGAACCAGACCACCCAGAAG
GGACAGAAGAACAGCCGCGAGAGAATGAAGCGGATCGAAGAGGGCATCAAAGAGCTGGGCAGCCAGATCC
TGAAAGAACACCCCGTGGAAAACACCCAGCTGCAGAACGAGAAGCTGTACCTGTACTACCTGCAGAATGG
GCGGGATATGTACGTGGACCAGGAACTGGACATCAACCGGCTGTCCGACTACGATGTGGACGCCATCGTG
CCTCAGAGCTTTCTGAAGGACGACTCCATCGACAACAAGGTGCTGACCAGAAGCGACAAGAACCGGGGCA
AGAGCGACAACGTGCCCTCCGAAGAGGTCGTGAAGAAGATGAAGAACTACTGGCGGCAGCTGCTGAACGC
CAAGCTGATTACCCAGAGAAAGTTCGACAATCTGACCAAGGCCGAGAGAGGCGGCCTGAGCGAACTGGAT
AAGGCCGGCTTCATCAAGAGACAGCTGGTGGAAACCCGGCAGATCACAAAGCACGTGGCACAGATCCTGG
ACTCCCGGATGAACACTAAGTACGACGAGAATGACAAGCTGATCCGGGAAGTGAAAGTGATCACCCTGAA
GTCCAAGCTGGTGTCCGATTTCCGGAAGGATTTCCAGTTTTACAAAGTGCGCGAGATCAACAACTACCAC
CACGCCCACGACGCCTACCTGAACGCCGTCGTGGGAACCGCCCTGATCAAAAAGTACCCTAAGCTGGAAA
GCGAGTTCGTGTACGGCGACTACAAGGTGTACGACGTGCGGAAGATGATCGCCAAGAGCGAGCAGGAAAT
CGGCAAGGCTACCGCCAAGTACTTCTTCTACAGCAACATCATGAACTTTTTCAAGACCGAGATTACCCTG
GCCAACGGCGAGATCCGGAAGCGGCCTCTGATCGAGACAAACGGCGAAACCGGGGAGATCGTGTGGGATA
AGGGCCGGGATTTTGCCACCGTGCGGAAAGTGCTGAGCATGCCCCAAGTGAATATCGTGAAAAAGACCGA
GGTGCAGACAGGCGGCTTCAGCAAAGAGTCTATCCTGCCCAAGAGGAACAGCGATAAGCTGATCGCCAGA
AAGAAGGACTGGGACCCTAAGAAGTACGGCGGCTTCGACAGCCCCACCGTGGCCTATTCTGTGCTGGTGG
TGGCCAAAGTGGAAAAGGGCAAGTCCAAGAAACTGAAGAGTGTGAAAGAGCTGCTGGGGATCACCATCAT
GGAAAGAAGCAGCTTCGAGAAGAATCCCATCGACTTTCTGGAAGCCAAGGGCTACAAAGAAGTGAAAAAG
GACCTGATCATCAAGCTGCCTAAGTACTCCCTGTTCGAGCTGGAAAACGGCCGGAAGAGAATGCTGGCCT
CTGCCGGCGAACTGCAGAAGGGAAACGAACTGGCCCTGCCCTCCAAATATGTGAACTTCCTGTACCTGGC
CAGCCACTATGAGAAGCTGAAGGGCTCCCCCGAGGATAATGAGCAGAAACAGCTGTTTGTGGAACAGCAC
AAGCACTACCTGGACGAGATCATCGAGCAGATCAGCGAGTTCTCCAAGAGAGTGATCCTGGCCGACGCTA
ATCTGGACAAAGTGCTGTCCGCCTACAACAAGCACCGGGATAAGCCCATCAGAGAGCAGGCCGAGAATAT
CATCCACCTGTTTACCCTGACCAATCTGGGAGCCCCTGCCGCCTTCAAGTACTTTGACACCACCATCGAC
CGGAAGAGGTACACCAGCACCAAAGAGGTGCTGGACGCCACCCTGATCCACCAGAGCATCACCGGCCTGT
ACGAGACACGGATCGACCTGTCTCAGCTGGGAGGCGACAAAAGGCCGGCGGCCACGAAAAAGGCCGGCCA
GGGAGGAGGATCCCTGCCCACCTGCAGCTGTCTTGATCGAGTTATACAAAAAGACAAAGGCCCATATTAT
ACACACCTTGGGGCAGGACCAAGTGTTGCTGCTGTCAGGGAAATCATGGAGAATAGGTATGGTCAAAAAG
GAAACGCAATAAGGATAGAAATAGTAGTGTACACCGGTAAAGAAGGGAAAAGCTCTCATGGGTGTCCAAT
TGCTAAGTGGGTTTTAAGAAGAAGCAGTGATGAAGAAAAAGTTCTTTGTTTGGTCCGGCAGCGTACAGGC
CACCACTGTCCAACTGCTGTGATGGTGGTGCTCATCATGGTGTGGGATGGCATCCCTCTTCCAATGGCCG
ACCGGCTATACACAGAGCTCACAGAGAATCTAAAGTCATACAATGGGCACCCTACCGACAGAAGATGCAC
CCTCAATGAAAATCGTACCTGTACATGTCAAGGAATTGATCCAGAGACTTGTGGAGCTTCATTCTCTTTT
GGCTGTTCATGGAGTATGTACTTTAATGGCTGTAAGTTTGGTAGAAGCCCAAGCCCCAGAAGATTTAGAA
TTGATCCAAGCTCTCCCTTACATGAAAAAAACCTTGAAGATAACTTACAGAGTTTGGCTACACGATTAGC
TCCAATTTATAAGCAGTATGCTCCAGTAGCTTACCAAAATCAGGTGGAATATGAAAATGTTGCCCGAGAA
TGTCGGCTTGGCAGCAAGGAAGGTCGACCCTTCTCTGGGGTCACTGCTTGCCTGGACTTCTGTGCTCATC
CCCACAGGGACATTCACAACATGAATAATGGAAGCACTGTGGTTTGTACCTTAACTCGAGAAGATAACCG
CTCTTTGGGTGTTATTCCTCAAGATGAGCAGCTCCATGTGCTACCTCTTTATAAGCTTTCAGACACAGAT
GAGTTTGGCTCCAAGGAAGGAATGGAAGCCAAGATCAAATCTGGGGCCATCGAGGTCCTGGCACCCCGCC
GCAAAAAAAGAACGTGTTTCACTCAGCCTGTTCCCCGTTCTGGAAAGAAGAGGGCTGCGATGATGACAGA
GGTTCTTGCACATAAGATAAGGGCAGTGGAAAAGAAACCTATTCCCCGAATCAAGCGGAAGAATAACTCA
ACAACAACAAACAACAGTAAGCCTTCGTCACTGCCAACCTTAGGGAGTAACACTGAGACCGTGCAACCTG
AAGTAAAAAGTGAAACCGAACCCCATTTTATCTTAAAAAGTTCAGACAACACTAAAACTTATTCGCTGAT
GCCATCCGCTCCTCACCCAGTGAAAGAGGCATCTCCAGGCTTCTCCTGGTCCCCGAAGACTGCTTCAGCC
ACACCAGCTCCACTGAAGAATGACGCAACAGCCTCATGCGGGTTTTCAGAAAGAAGCAGCACTCCCCACT
GTACGATGCCTTCGGGAAGACTCAGTGGTGCCAATGCTGCAGCTGCTGATGGCCCTGGCATTTCACAGCT
TGGCGAAGTGGCTCCTCTCCCCACCCTGTCTGCTCCTGTGATGGAGCCCCTCATTAATTCTGAGCCTTCC
ACTGGTGTGACTGAGCCGCTAACGCCTCATCAGCCAAACCACCAGCCCTCCTTCCTCACCTCTCCTCAAG
ACCTTGCCTCTTCTCCAATGGAAGAAGATGAGCAGCATTCTGAAGCAGATGAGCCTCCATCAGACGAACC
CCTATCTGATGACCCCCTGTCACCTGCTGAGGAGAAATTGCCCCACATTGATGAGTATTGGTCAGACAGT
GAGCACATCTTTTTGGATGCAAATATTGGTGGGGTGGCCATCGCACCTGCTCACGGCTCGGTTTTGATTG
AGTGTGCCCGGCGAGAGCTGCACGCTACCACTCCTGTTGAGCACCCCAACCGTAATCATCCAACCCGCCT
CTCCCTTGTCTTTTACCAGCACAAAAACCTAAATAAGCCCCAACATGGTTTTGAACTAAACAAGATTAAG
TTTGAGGCTAAAGAAGCTAAGAATAAGAAAATGAAGGCCTCAGAGCAAAAAGACCAGGCAGCTAATGAAG
GTCCAGAACAGTCCTCTGAAGTAAATGAATTGAACCAAATTCCTTCTCATAAAGCATTAACATTAACCCA
TGACAATGTTGTCACCGTGTCCCCTTATGCTCTCACACACGTTGCGGGGCCCTATAACCATTGGGTCATG
GCCGGCCAGGCAAAAAAGAAAAAGGAATTCGGCAGTGGAGAGGGCAGAGGAAGTCTGCTAACATGCGGTG
ACGTCGAGGAGAATCCTGGCCCAGTGAGCAAGGGCGAGGAGGATAACATGGCCATCATCAAGGAGTTCAT
GCGCTTCAAGGTGCACATGGAGGGCTCCGTGAACGGCCACGAGTTCGAGATCGAGGGCGAGGGCGAGGGC
CGCCCCTACGAGGGCACCCAGACCGCCAAGCTGAAGGTGACCAAGGGTGGCCCCCTGCCCTTCGCCTGGG
ACATCCTGTCCCCTCAGTTCATGTACGGCTCCAAGGCCTACGTGAAGCACCCCGCCGACATCCCCGACTA
CTTGAAGCTGTCCTTCCCCGAGGGCTTCAAGTGGGAGCGCGTGATGAACTTCGAGGACGGCGGCGTGGTG
ACCGTGACCCAGGACTCCTCCCTGCAGGACGGCGAGTTCATCTACAAGGTGAAGCTGCGCGGCACCAACT
TCCCCTCCGACGGCCCCGTAATGCAGAAGAAAACCATGGGCTGGGAGGCCTCCTCCGAGCGGATGTACCC
CGAGGACGGCGCCCTGAAGGGCGAGATCAAGCAGAGGCTGAAGCTGAAGGACGGCGGCCACTACGACGCT
GAGGTCAAGACCACCTACAAGGCCAAGAAGCCCGTGCAGCTGCCCGGCGCCTACAACGTCAACATCAAGT
TGGACATCACCTCCCACAACGAGGACTACACCATCGTGGAACAGTACGAACGCGCCGAGGGCCGCCACTC
CACCGGCGGCATGGACGAGCTGTACAAGTAAGAATTCTAACTAGAGCTCGCTGATCAGCCTCGACTGTGC
CTTCTAGTTGCCAGCCATCTGTTGTTTGCCCCTCCCCCGTGCCTTCCTTGACCCTGGAAGGTGCCACTCC
CACTGTCCTTTCCTAATAAAATGAGGAAATTGCATCGCATTGTCTGAGTAGGTGTCATTCTATTCTGGGG
GGTGGGGTGGGGCAGGACAGCAAGGGGGAGGATTGGGAAGAGAATAGCAGGCATGCTGGGGAGCGGCCGC
AGGAACCCCTAGTGATGGAGTTGGCCACTCCCTCTCTGCGCGCTCGCTCGCTCACTGAGGCCGGGCGACC
AAAGGTCGCCCGACGCCCGGGCTTTGCCCGGGCGGCCTCAGTGAGCGAGCGAGCGCGCAGCTGCCTGCAG
GGGCGCCTGATGCGGTATTTTCTCCTTACGCATCTGTGCGGTATTTCACACCGCATA
[95 nt withheld, positions 7968-8062]
T
[46 nt withheld, positions 8064-8109]
C
[141 nt withheld, positions 8111-8251]
CCTTTGACGTTGGAGTCCACGTTCTTT
[37 nt withheld, positions 8279-8315]
ACTCTATCTCGGGCTATTCTTTTGATTTATAAGGGATTTTGCCGATTTCGGTCTATTGGTTAAAAAATGA
GCTGATTTAACAAAAATTTAACGCGAATTTTAACAAAATATTAACGTTTACAATTTTATGGTGCACTCTC
AGTACAATCTGCTCTGATGCCGCATAGTTAAGCCAGCCCCGACACCCGCCAACACCCGCTGACGCGCCCT
GACGGGCTTGTCTGCTCCCGGCATCCGCTTACAGACAAGCTGTGACCGTCTCCGGGAGCTGCATGTGTCA
GAGGTTTTCACCGTCATCACCGAAACGCGCGAGACGAAAGGGCCTCGTGATACGCCTATTTTTATAGGTT
AATGTCATGATAATAATGGTTTCTTAGACGTCAGGTGGCACTTTTCGGGGAAATGTGCGCGGAACCCCTA
TTTGTTTATTTTTCTAAATACATTCAAATATGTATCCGCTCATGAGACAATAACCCTGATAAATGCTTCA
ATAATATTGAAAAAGGAAGAGTATGAGTATTCAACATTTCCGTGTCGCCCTTATTCCCTTTTTTGCGGCA
TTTTGCCTTCCTGTTTTTGCTCACCCAGAAACGCTGGTGAAAGTAAAAGATGCTGAAGATCAGTTGGGTG
CACGAGTGGGTTACATCGAACTGGATCTCAACAGCGGTAAGATCCTTGAGAGTTTTCGCCCCGAAGAACG
TTTTCCAATGATGAGCACTTTTAAAGTTCTGCTATGTGGCGCGGTATTATCCCGTATTGACGCCGGGCAA
GAGCAACTCGGTCGCCGCATACACTATTCTCAGAATGACTTGGTTGAGTACTCACCAGTCACAGAAAAGC
ATCTTACGGATGGCATGACAGTAAGAGAATTATGCAGTGCTGCCATAACCATGAGTGATAACACTGCGGC
CAACTTACTTCTGACAACGATCGGAGGACCGAAGGAGCTAACCGCTTTTTTGCACAACATGGGGGATCAT
GTAACTCGCCTTGATCGTTGGGAACCGGAGCTGAATGAAGCCATACCAAACGACGAGCGTGACACCACGA
TGCCTGTAGCAATGGCAACAACGTTGCGCAAACTATTAACTGGCGAACTACTTACTCTAGCTTCCCGGCA
ACAATTAATAGACTGGATGGAGGCGGATAAAGTTGCAGGACCACTTCTGCGCTCGGCCCTTCCGGCTGGC
TGGTTTATTGCTGATAAATCTGGAGCCGGTGAGCGTGGAAGCCGCGGTATCATTGCAGCACTGGGGCCAG
ATGGTAAGCCCTCCCGTATCGTAGTTATCTACACGACGGGGAGTCAGGCAACTATGGATGAACGAAATAG
ACAGATCGCTGAGATAGGTGCCTCACTGATTAAGCATTGGTAACTGTCAGACCAAGTTTACTCATATATA
CTTTAGATTGATTTAAAACTTCATTTTTAATTTAAAAGGATCTAGGTGAAGATCCTTTTTGATAATCTCA
TGACCAAAATCCCTTAACGTGAGTTTTCGTTCCACTGAGCGTCAGACCCCGTAGAAAAGATCAAAGGATC
TTCTTGAGATCCTTTTTTTCTGCGCGTAATCTGCTGCTTGCAAACAAAAAAACCACCGCTACCAGCGGTG
GTTTGTTTGCCGGATCAAGAGCTACCAACTCTTTTTCCGAAGGTAACTGGCTTCAGCAGAGCGCAGATAC
CAAATACTGTTCTTCTAGTGTAGCCGTAGTTAGGCCACCACTTCAAGAACTCTGTAGCACCGCCTACATA
CCTCGCTCTGCTAATCCTGTTACCAGTGGCTGCTGCCAGTGGCGATAAGTCGTGTCTTACCGGGTTGGAC
TCAAGACGATAGTTACCGGATAAGGCGCAGCGGTCGGGCTGAACGGGGGGTTCGTGCACACAGCCCAGCT
TGGAGCGAACGACCTACACCGAACTGAGATACCTACAGCGTGAGCTATGAGAAAGCGCCACGCTTCCCGA
AGGGAGAAAGGCGGACAGGTATCCGGTAAGCGGCAGGGTCGGAACAGGAGAGCGCACGAGGGAGCTTCCA
GGGGGAAACGCCTGGTATCTTTATAGTCCTGTCGGGTTTCGCCACCTCTGACTTGAGCGTCGATTTTTGT
GATGCTCGTCAGGGGGGCGGAGCCTATGGAAAAACGCCAGCAACGCGGCCTTTTTACGGTTCCTGGCCTT
TTGCTGGCCTTTTGCTCACATGTGAGGGCCTATTTCCCATGATTCCTTCATATTTGCATATACGATACAA
GGCTGTTAGAGAGATAATTGGAATTAATTTGACTGTAAACACAAAGATATTAGTACAAAATACGTGACGT
AGAAAGTAATAATTTCTTGGGTAGTTTGCAGTTTTAAAATTATGTTTTAAAATGGACTATCATATGCTTA
CCGTAACTTGAAAGTATTTCGATTTCTTGGCTTTATATATCTTGTGGAAAGGACGAAACACCGGGCTTCA
TCGGCAACAAGGGTTTTAGAGCTAGAAATAGCAAGTTAAAATAAGGCTAGTCCGTTATCAACTTGAAAAA
GTGGCACCGAGTCGGTGCTTTTTTGTTTTAGAGCTAGAAATAGCAAGTTAAAATAAGGCTAGTCCGTTTT
TAGCGCGTGCGCCAATTCTGCAGACAAATGGCTCTAGAGGTACCCGTTACATAACTTACGGTAAATGGCC
CGCCTGGCTGACCGCCCAACGACCCCCGCCCATTGACGTCAATAGTAACGCCAATAGGGACTTTCCATTG
ACGTCAATGGGTGGAGTATTTACGGTAAACTGCCCACTTGGCAGTACATCAAGTGTATCATATGCCAAGT
ACGCCCCCTATTGACGTCAATGACGGTAAATGGCCCGCCTGGCATTGTGCCCAGTACATGACCTTATGGG
ACTTTCCTACTTGGCAGTACATCTACGTATTAGTCATCGCTATTACCATGGTCGAGGTGAGCCCCACGTT
CTGCTTCACTCTCCCCATCTCCCCCCCCTCCCCACCCCCAATTTTGTATTTATTTATTTTTTAATTATTT
TGTGCAGCGATGGGGGCGGGGGGGGGG
